Addgene plasmid #78137: MAGE-A2Pro pGL4basic
Purpose: luciferase reporter plasmid
Depositing lab: Heidi Schwarzenbach. Depositing organization: Universitaetsklinikum Hamburg-Eppendorf. Publication: Methyl-CpG binding domain proteins and their involvement in the regulation of the MAGE-A1, MAGE-A2, MAGE-A3, and MAGE-A12 gene promoters. Wischnewski F, Friese O, Pantel K, Schwarzenbach H. Mol Cancer Res. 2007 Jul;5(7):749-59. 10.1158/1541-7786.MCR-06-0364 PubMed 17634428.
Backbone
  Vector backbone: pGL4basic
  Backbone manufacturer: Promega
  Vector type: Mammalian Expression, Luciferase
Growth in bacteria
  Bacterial resistance: Ampicillin, 100 μg/mL
  Growth temperature: 37°C
  Growth strain: DH5alpha
  Copy number: Unknown
Gene/Insert
  Gene/Insert name: MAGE-A2
  Species: H. sapiens (human)
  Mutation: contains -549/+332 of promoter
  Entrez Gene: MAGEA2 (a.k.a. CT1.2, MAGE2, MAGEA2A)
  Promoter: MAGE-A2
  Tag / fusion protein: luciferase (C terminal on backbone)
  Cloning method: Restriction Enzyme; 5′ cloning site BglII (not destroyed); 3′ cloning site HindIII (not destroyed)
  Sequencing primers: 5′ RVprimer3; 3′ LucNRev
Terms and licenses: Academic/Nonprofit Terms; Industry Terms: Not Available to Industry
How to cite: MAGE-A2Pro pGL4basic was a gift from Heidi Schwarzenbach (Addgene plasmid # 78137 ; http://n2t.net/addgene:78137 ; RRID:Addgene_78137)
