[The description below was written by a language model from this plasmid's Addgene catalogue record.]
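Description:
MAGE-A2Pro pGL4basic is a promoter-reporter plasmid built on Promega's pGL4basic backbone, a promoterless luciferase vector intended for transient transfection of mammalian cells. It is propagated in E. coli under ampicillin selection. The record does not state the copy number, and no feature table is provided, so details of the origin of replication, polyadenylation signals and the exact luciferase variant carried by the backbone are not documented here.

The insert is a fragment of the human MAGE-A2 (MAGEA2) gene promoter spanning positions -549 to +332, presumably numbered relative to the transcription start site. It was cloned between the BglII and HindIII sites, both of which remain intact, placing it directly upstream of the luciferase coding sequence. Although the catalogue lists luciferase as a C-terminal "tag" on the backbone, the arrangement is best understood as a transcriptional reporter. Because the backbone has no promoter of its own, luciferase expression depends on the activity of the cloned MAGE-A2 regulatory region, and light output serves as a readout of promoter strength.

MAGE-A genes are cancer/testis antigens whose expression is known to be governed largely by promoter DNA methylation. The associated publication concerns methyl-CpG binding domain proteins and their role in regulating the MAGE-A1, -A2, -A3 and -A12 promoters. The construct is therefore suited to luciferase assays of how methylation status, co-expressed transcriptional regulators or repressors, or drug treatments affect MAGE-A2 promoter activity, probably alongside matching reporters for the other family members.
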