>Addgene plasmid #78137 | MAGE-A2Pro pGL4basic | addgene partial sequence | sequence record 146963 | RVprimer3 5'-CTAGCAAAATAGGCTGTCCC-3'
ACATTTCTCTGGCCTAACTGGCCGGTACCTGAGCTCGCTAGCCTCGAGGATATCAAGATCTAAACAGCCA
GGAGTGAGGAAGAGGACCCTCCTGAGTGAGGACTGAGGATCCACCCTCACCCACATAGTGGGACCACAGA
ATCCAGCTCAGCCCCTCTTGTCAGCCCTGGTACACACTGGCAATGATCTCACCCCGAGCACACCCCTCCC
CCCAATGCCACTTCGGGCCGACTCAGAGTCAGAGACTTGGTCTGAGGGGAGCAAACACAATCGGCAGAGG
ATGGCGGTCCAGGCTCAGTCTGGCATCCAAGTCAGGACCTTGAGGGATGACCAAAGGCCCCTCCCACCCC
CAACTCCCCCGACCCCACCAGGATCTACAGCCTCAGGATCCCCGTCCCAATCCCTACCCCTACACCAACA
CCATCTTCATGCTTACCCCCACCCCCCCATCCAGATCCCCATCCGGGCAGAATCCGGTTCCACCCTTGCC
GTGAACCCAGGGAAGTCACGGGCCCGGATGTGACGCCACTGACTTGCGCATTGGAGGTCAGAGGACAGCG
AGATTCTCGCCCTGAGCAACGGCCTGACGTCGGCGGAGGGAAGCAGGCGCAGGCTCCGTGAGGAGGCAAG
GTAAGACGCCGAGGGAGGACTGAGGCGGGCCTCACCCCAGACAGAGGGCCCCCAATAATCCAGCGCTGCC
TCTGCTGCCGGGCCTGGACCACCCTGCAGGGGAAGGCTTCTCAGGCTCAGTCGCCACCACCTCACCCCGC
