>Addgene plasmid #78137 | MAGE-A2Pro pGL4basic | addgene partial sequence | sequence record 146965 | Luc2-Rev 5'-GCCCTTCTTAATGTTTTTG-3'
GGATTGCCAGCTTTTGGGGGATGGGATTGGTAGTGAGGGTAGGGGGTGGGTTGCCCTCAGTCCCCTCTTG
GGGTCCTGACCTTGATTCCTGGCTGAGTCTGGGCCCTGAGCACTTCTAACCAGCCCTGCCCTGGTCACAC
AAAGCTCTTACGCCAGAGTTCCCTGCGGTTAAAGCGGCGGGGGGTGGCGGGGTGAGGTGGTGGCGACTGA
GCCTGAGAAGCCTTCCCCTGCAGGGTGGTCCAGGCCCGGCAGCAGAGGCAGCGCTGGATTATTGGGGGCC
CTCTGTCTGGGGTGAGGCCCGCCTCAGTCCTCCCTCGGCGTCTTACCTTGCCTCCTCACGGAGCCTGCGC
CTGCTTCCCTCCGCCGACGTCAGGCCGTTGCTCAGGGCGAGAATCTCGCTGTCCTCTGACCTCCAATGCG
CAAGTCAGTGGCGTCACATCCGGGCCCGTGACTTCCCTGGGTTCACGGCAAGGGTGGAACCGGATTCTGC
CCGGATGGGGATCTGGATGGGGGGGTGGGGGTAAGCATGAAGATGGTGTTGGTGTAGGGGTAGGGATTGG
